Addgene plasmid #86445: ABCA1 promoter luciferase reporter (P3 fragment)
Purpose: Human ABCA1 promoter luciferase reporter (P3 fragment)
Depositing lab: David Mu. Publication: Thyroid transcription factor 1 enhances cellular statin sensitivity via perturbing cholesterol metabolism. Lai SC, Phelps CA, Short AM, Dutta SM, Mu D. Oncogene. 2018 Mar 19. pii: 10.1038/s41388-018-0174-7. doi: 10.1038/s41388-018-0174-7. PubMed 29551766.
Backbone
  Vector backbone: pGL4.10
  Vector type: Luciferase
Growth in bacteria
  Bacterial resistance: Ampicillin, 100 μg/mL
  Growth temperature: 37°C
  Growth strain: DH5alpha
  Copy number: Unknown
Gene/Insert
  Gene/Insert name: Human ABCA1
  Species: H. sapiens (human)
  Entrez Gene: ABCA1 (a.k.a. ABC-1, ABC1, CERP, HDLCQTL13, HDLDT1, HPALP1, TGD)
  Cloning method: Restriction Enzyme; 5′ cloning site Kpn-I (not destroyed); 3′ cloning site Bgl-II (not destroyed)
  Sequencing primers: 5′ CTAGCAAAATAGGCTGTCCC; 3′ GACGATAGTCATGCCCCGCG
Terms and licenses: Academic/Nonprofit Terms; Industry Terms: Not Available to Industry
How to cite: ABCA1 promoter luciferase reporter (P3 fragment) was a gift from David Mu (Addgene plasmid # 86445 ; http://n2t.net/addgene:86445 ; RRID:Addgene_86445)
