[The description below was written by a language model from this plasmid's Addgene catalogue record and pLannotate feature annotations shown in this document.]
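Description:
ABCA1 promoter luciferase reporter (P3 fragment) is a mammalian promoter-reporter plasmid built on the promoterless pGL4.10 backbone. A fragment of the human ABCA1 promoter, designated P3, was inserted by restriction cloning between KpnI and BglII sites, both of which remain intact. The annotated sequence record is 4,577 nt. It is propagated in E. coli through a high-copy ColE1/pUC-type origin and selected with ampicillin via the β-lactamase gene and its bla promoter. No mammalian selection marker is annotated, which fits use by transient transfection.

The reporter is luc2, the synthetic version of firefly luciferase, whose coding sequence spans the numbering origin of the circular record and is followed by an SV40 polyadenylation signal. Upstream of the cloning region lie a synthetic poly(A) signal and an RNA polymerase II transcriptional pause site from the human α2 globin gene. These elements suppress read-through transcription from the backbone, so luciferase output should depend on the inserted promoter fragment. The ABCA1 fragment itself is not annotated in the feature table. It presumably occupies the unannotated interval between the pause site and the start of luc2, but the record does not give its exact boundaries or its position relative to the ABCA1 transcription start site. The short hits to SV40 large T antigen and a tetracycline resistance gene are fragments, most likely residual backbone sequence rather than functional genes.

The plasmid is intended for measuring transcriptional activity of this ABCA1 promoter region in transfected cells. The "P3" name suggests it belongs to a series of promoter fragments. The associated publication concerns thyroid transcription factor 1 and its effects on cholesterol metabolism and statin sensitivity.
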