Features (pLannotate 1.2.2; 9 found; start..end, strand, type, name):
    744..865     -  polyA_signal   SV40 poly(A) signal: SV40 polyadenylation signal
    888..956     -  CDS            large T antigen (fragment): large T antigen from SV40 (simian virus 40)
    972..1104    +  CDS            TcR (fragment): tetracycline efflux protein; tet; confers resistance to tetracycline
   1284..1872    -  rep_origin     ori: high-copy-number ColE1/pMB1/pBR322/pUC origin of replication
   2072..2932    -  CDS            AmpR: β-lactamase confers resistance to ampicillin, carbenicillin, and related antibiotics
   2933..2974    -  promoter       AmpR promoter (fragment): bla
   3037..3085    +  polyA_signal   poly(A) signal: synthetic polyadenylation signal
   3099..3190    +  misc_feature   pause site: RNA polymerase II transcriptional pause signal from the human α2 globin gene
   3625..700     +  CDS            luciferase (across the origin): firefly luciferase synthetic luc2 version of the luciferase gene
>Addgene plasmid #86445 | ABCA1 promoter luciferase reporter (P3 fragment) | addgene full sequence | sequence record 171191 | Addgene NGS Result
GCTCAGCAAGGAGGTAGGTGAGGCCGTGGCCAAACGCTTCCACCTACCAGGCATCCGCCAGGGCTACGGC
CTGACAGAAACAACCAGCGCCATTCTGATCACCCCCGAAGGGGACGACAAGCCTGGCGCAGTAGGCAAGG
TGGTGCCCTTCTTCGAGGCTAAGGTGGTGGACTTGGACACCGGTAAGACACTGGGTGTGAACCAGCGCGG
CGAGCTGTGCGTCCGTGGCCCCATGATCATGAGCGGCTACGTTAACAACCCCGAGGCTACAAACGCTCTC
ATCGACAAGGACGGCTGGCTGCACAGCGGCGACATCGCCTACTGGGACGAGGACGAGCACTTCTTCATCG
TGGACCGGCTGAAGAGCCTGATCAAATACAAGGGCTACCAGGTAGCCCCAGCCGAACTGGAGAGCATCCT
GCTGCAACACCCCAACATCTTCGACGCCGGGGTCGCCGGCCTGCCCGACGACGATGCCGGCGAGCTGCCC
GCCGCAGTCGTCGTGCTGGAACACGGTAAAACCATGACCGAGAAGGAGATCGTGGACTATGTGGCCAGCC
AGGTTACAACCGCCAAGAAGCTGCGCGGTGGTGTTGTGTTCGTGGACGAGGTGCCTAAAGGACTGACCGG
CAAGTTGGACGCCCGCAAGATCCGCGAGATTCTCATTAAGGCCAAGAAGGGCGGCAAGATCGCCGTGTAA
TAATTCTAGAGTCGGGGCGGCCGGCCGCTTCGAGCAGACATGATAAGATACATTGATGAGTTTGGACAAA
CCACAACTAGAATGCAGTGAAAAAAATGCTTTATTTGTGAAATTTGTGATGCTATTGCTTTATTTGTAAC
CATTATAAGCTGCAATAAACAAGTTAACAACAACAATTGCATTCATTTTATGTTTCAGGTTCAGGGGGAG
GTGTGGGAGGTTTTTTAAAGCAAGTAAAACCTCTACAAATGTGGTAAAATCGATAAGGATCCGTCGACCG
ATGCCCTTGAGAGCCTTCAACCCAGTCAGCTCCTTCCGGTGGGCGCGGGGCATGACTATCGTCGCCGCAC
TTATGACTGTCTTCTTTATCATGCAACTCGTAGGACAGGTGCCGGCAGCGCTCTTCCGCTTCCTCGCTCA
CTGACTCGCTGCGCTCGGTCGTTCGGCTGCGGCGAGCGGTATCAGCTCACTCAAAGGCGGTAATACGGTT
ATCCACAGAATCAGGGGATAACGCAGGAAAGAACATGTGAGCAAAAGGCCAGCAAAAGGCCAGGAACCGT
AAAAAGGCCGCGTTGCTGGCGTTTTTCCATAGGCTCCGCCCCCCTGACGAGCATCACAAAAATCGACGCT
CAAGTCAGAGGTGGCGAAACCCGACAGGACTATAAAGATACCAGGCGTTTCCCCCTGGAAGCTCCCTCGT
GCGCTCTCCTGTTCCGACCCTGCCGCTTACCGGATACCTGTCCGCCTTTCTCCCTTCGGGAAGCGTGGCG
CTTTCTCATAGCTCACGCTGTAGGTATCTCAGTTCGGTGTAGGTCGTTCGCTCCAAGCTGGGCTGTGTGC
ACGAACCCCCCGTTCAGCCCGACCGCTGCGCCTTATCCGGTAACTATCGTCTTGAGTCCAACCCGGTAAG
ACACGACTTATCGCCACTGGCAGCAGCCACTGGTAACAGGATTAGCAGAGCGAGGTATGTAGGCGGTGCT
ACAGAGTTCTTGAAGTGGTGGCCTAACTACGGCTACACTAGAAGAACAGTATTTGGTATCTGCGCTCTGC
TGAAGCCAGTTACCTTCGGAAAAAGAGTTGGTAGCTCTTGATCCGGCAAACAAACCACCGCTGGTAGCGG
TGGTTTTTTTGTTTGCAAGCAGCAGATTACGCGCAGAAAAAAAGGATCTCAAGAAGATCCTTTGATCTTT
TCTACGGGGTCTGACGCTCAGTGGAACGAAAACTCACGTTAAGGGATTTTGGTCATGAGATTATCAAAAA
GGATCTTCACCTAGATCCTTTTAAATTAAAAATGAAGTTTTAAATCAATCTAAAGTATATATGAGTAAAC
TTGGTCTGACAGCGGCCGCAAATGCTAAACCACTGCAGTGGTTACCAGTGCTTGATCAGTGAGGCACCGA
TCTCAGCGATCTGCCTATTTCGTTCGTCCATAGTGGCCTGACTCCCCGTCGTGTAGATCACTACGATTCG
TGAGGGCTTACCATCAGGCCCCAGCGCAGCAATGATGCCGCGAGAGCCGCGTTCACCGGCCCCCGATTTG
TCAGCAATGAACCAGCCAGCAGGGAGGGCCGAGCGAAGAAGTGGTCCTGCTACTTTGTCCGCCTCCATCC
AGTCTATGAGCTGCTGTCGTGATGCTAGAGTAAGAAGTTCGCCAGTGAGTAGTTTCCGAAGAGTTGTGGC
CATTGCTACTGGCATCGTGGTATCACGCTCGTCGTTCGGTATGGCTTCGTTCAACTCTGGTTCCCAGCGG
TCAAGCCGGGTCACATGATCACCCATATTATGAAGAAATGCAGTCAGCTCCTTAGGGCCTCCGATCGTTG
TCAGAAGTAAGTTGGCCGCGGTGTTGTCGCTCATGGTAATGGCAGCACTACACAATTCTCTTACCGTCAT
GCCATCCGTAAGATGCTTTTCCGTGACCGGCGAGTACTCAACCAAGTCGTTTTGTGAGTAGTGTATACGG
CGACCAAGCTGCTCTTGCCCGGCGTCTATACGGGACAACACCGCGCCACATAGCAGTACTTTGAAAGTGC
TCATCATCGGGAATCGTTCTTCGGGGCGGAAAGACTCAAGGATCTTGCCGCTATTGAGATCCAGTTCGAT
ATAGCCCACTCTTGCACCCAGTTGATCTTCAGCATCTTTTACTTTCACCAGCGTTTCGGGGTGTGCAAAA
ACAGGCAAGCAAAATGCCGCAAAGAAGGGAATGAGTGCGACACGAAAATGTTGGATGCTCATACTCGTCC
TTTTTCAATATTATTGAAGCATTTATCAGGGTTACTAGTACGTCTCTCAAGGATAAGTAAGTAATATTAA
GGTACGGGAGGTATTGGACAGGCCGCAATAAAATATCTTTATTTTCATTACATCTGTGTGTTGGTTTTTT
GTGTGAATCGATAGTACTAACATACGCTCTCCATCAAAACAAAACGAAACAAAACAAACTAGCAAAATAG
GCTGTCCCCAGTGCAAGTGCAGGTGCCAGAACATTTCTCTGGCCTAACTGGCCGGTACCTGAGCTCGCTA
GCTTGACCGATAGTAACCTCTGCGCTCGGTGCAGCCGAATCTATAAAAGGAACTAGTCCCGGCAAAAACC
CCGTAATTGCGAGCGAGAGTGAGTGGGGCCGGGACCCGCAGAGCCGAGCCGACCCTTCTCTCCCGGGCTG
CGGCAGGGCAGGGCGGGGAGCTCCGCGCACCAACAGAGCCGGTTCTCAGGGCGCTTTGCTCCTTGTTTTT
TCCCCGGTTCTGTTTTCTCCCCTTCTCCGGAAGGCTTGTCAAGGGGTAGGAGAAAGAGACGCAAACACAA
AAGTGGAAAACAGGTAAGAGGCTCTCCAGTGACTTACTTGGGCGTTATTGTTTTGTTTCGAGGCCAAGGA
AGATCTGGCCTCGGCGGCCAAGCTTGGCAATCCGGTACTGTTGGTAAAGCCACCATGGAAGATGCCAAAA
ACATTAAGAAGGGCCCAGCGCCATTCTACCCACTCGAAGACGGGACCGCCGGCGAGCAGCTGCACAAAGC
CATGAAGCGCTACGCCCTGGTGCCCGGCACCATCGCCTTTACCGACGCACATATCGAGGTGGACATTACC
TACGCCGAGTACTTCGAGATGAGCGTTCGGCTGGCAGAAGCTATGAAGCGCTATGGGCTGAATACAAACC
ATCGGATCGTGGTGTGCAGCGAGAATAGCTTGCAGTTCTTCATGCCCGTGTTGGGTGCCCTGTTCATCGG
TGTGGCTGTGGCCCCAGCTAACGACATCTACAACGAGCGCGAGCTGCTGAACAGCATGGGCATCAGCCAG
CCCACCGTCGTATTCGTGAGCAAGAAAGGGCTGCAAAAGATCCTCAACGTGCAAAAGAAGCTACCGATCA
TACAAAAGATCATCATCATGGATAGCAAGACCGACTACCAGGGCTTCCAAAGCATGTACACCTTCGTGAC
TTCCCATTTGCCACCCGGCTTCAACGAGTACGACTTCGTGCCCGAGAGCTTCGACCGGGACAAAACCATC
GCCCTGATCATGAACAGTAGTGGCAGTACCGGATTGCCCAAGGGCGTAGCCCTACCGCACCGCACCGCTT
GTGTCCGATTCAGTCATGCCCGCGACCCCATCTTCGGCAACCAGATCATCCCCGACACCGCTATCCTCAG
CGTGGTGCCATTTCACCACGGCTTCGGCATGTTCACCACGCTGGGCTACTTGATCTGCGGCTTTCGGGTC
GTGCTCATGTACCGCTTCGAGGAGGAGCTATTCTTGCGCAGCTTGCAAGACTATAAGATTCAATCTGCCC
TGCTGGTGCCCACACTATTTAGCTTCTTCGCTAAGAGCACTCTCATCGACAAGTACGACCTAAGCAACTT
GCACGAGATCGCCAGCGGCGGGGCGCC
