>Addgene plasmid #86445 | ABCA1 promoter luciferase reporter (P3 fragment) | depositor partial sequence | sequence record 168566 | insert
GGTACCTGAGCTCGCTAGCTTGACCGATAGTAACCTCTGCGCTCGGTGCAGCCGAATCTATAAAAGGAAC
TAGTCCCGGCAAAAACCCCGTAATTGCGAGCGAGAGTGAGTGGGGCCGGGACCCGCAGAGCCGAGCCGAC
CCTTCTCTCCCGGGCTGCGGCAGGGCAGGGCGGGGAGCTCCGCGCACCAACAGAGCCGGTTCTCAGGGCG
CTTTGCTCCTTGTTTTTTCCCCGGTTCTGTTTTCTCCCCTTCTCCGGAAGGCTTGTCAAGGGGTAGGAGA
AAGAGACGCAAACACAAAAGTGGAAAACAGGTAAGAGGCTCTCCAGTGACTTACTTGGGCGTTATTGTTT
TGTTTCGAGGCCAAGGAAGATCT
